Addgene plasmid #26373: pDEST_TO_FUS
Depositing lab: Thomas Tuschl. Depositing organization: Rockefeller University. Publication: RNA targets of wild-type and mutant FET family proteins. Hoell JI, Larsson E, Runge S, Nusbaum JD, Duggimpudi S, Farazi TA, Hafner M, Borkhardt A, Sander C, Tuschl T. Nat Struct Mol Biol. 2011 Nov 13. doi: 10.1038/nsmb.2163. PubMed 22081015.
Backbone
  Vector backbone: pFRT_TO_DESTFLAGHA
  Backbone manufacturer: N/A
  Backbone size w/o insert (bp): 5421
  Vector type: Mammalian Expression
Growth in bacteria
  Bacterial resistance: Ampicillin, 100 μg/mL
  Growth temperature: 37°C
  Growth strain: DH5alpha
  Copy number: High Copy
Gene/Insert
  Gene/Insert name: FUS
  Species: H. sapiens (human)
  Insert size (bp): 1581
  GenBank ID: NM_004960
  Entrez Gene: FUS (a.k.a. ALS6, ETM4, FUS1, HNRNPP2, POMP75, TLS, altFUS)
  Tag / fusion protein: FLAG/HA (N terminal on backbone)
  Cloning method: Gateway Cloning; 5′ cloning site SalI (not destroyed); 3′ cloning site NotI (not destroyed)
  Sequencing primers: 5′ CMV-F; 3′ BGH-Rev
Terms and licenses: Academic/Nonprofit Terms; Industry Terms: Not Available to Industry
How to cite: pDEST_TO_FUS was a gift from Thomas Tuschl (Addgene plasmid # 26373 ; http://n2t.net/addgene:26373 ; RRID:Addgene_26373)
