[The description below was written by a language model from this plasmid's Addgene catalogue record and pLannotate feature annotations shown in this document.]
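Description:
pDEST_TO_FUS is a mammalian expression plasmid carrying the human FUS (TLS) coding sequence, moved by Gateway recombination into the pFRT_TO_DESTFLAGHA destination backbone. It is propagated in E. coli as a high-copy plasmid through a ColE1/pUC-type origin with ampicillin selection from the bla gene and its native promoter. A fragment of the f1 origin and remnants of lac regulatory sequence are also annotated in the backbone.

The expression cassette consists of the CMV immediate-early enhancer and promoter followed directly by short tet operator–like matches. This is the arrangement of a tetracycline-regulated CMV/TetO promoter, which is held off in cells expressing Tet repressor and is induced by tetracycline or doxycycline. Downstream, the backbone supplies an N-terminal FLAG/HA tandem tag. The feature table detects only a FLAG fragment and does not annotate HA. The tag is followed by attB1, the roughly 1.6 kb FUS open reading frame, attB2 and the bGH polyadenylation signal. A V5 tag sequence lies after attB2, but the record does not say whether it is translated, and the catalogue lists only the N-terminal tag.

Beyond the cassette, an FRT site sits immediately upstream of a hygromycin resistance gene with an SV40 poly(A) signal and no annotated promoter of its own. This layout is typical of Flp-mediated integration vectors, in which recombination at a genomic FRT site places HygR behind a resident promoter, allowing selection of isogenic, single-copy stable lines.

The associated publication studied the RNA targets of wild-type and mutant FET family proteins. This is consistent with using the construct for inducible expression of epitope-tagged FUS for immunoprecipitation-based RNA-binding studies.
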