Features (pLannotate 1.2.2; 25 found; start..end, strand, type, name):
     28..80      -  misc_feature   bom (fragment): basis of mobility region from pBR322
    235..614     +  enhancer       CMV enhancer: human cytomegalovirus immediate early enhancer
    615..818     +  promoter       CMV promoter: human cytomegalovirus (CMV) immediate early promoter
    820..839     +  promoter       PLtetO-1 promoter (fragment): modified phage lambda PL promoter with tet operator sites (Lutz and Bujard, 1997)
    841..860     +  promoter       PLtetO-1 promoter (fragment): modified phage lambda PL promoter with tet operator sites (Lutz and Bujard, 1997)
    868..901     +  promoter       TRE3GV promoter (fragment): 3rd-generation Tet-responsive promoter that can be activated by binding of Tet-On® 3G, optimized for retroviral and lentiviral vectors
    996..1016    +  CDS            FLAG (fragment): FLAG® epitope tag, followed by an enterokinase cleavage site
   1059..1083    +  protein_bind   attB1: mutant version of attB; recombination site for the Gateway® BP reaction BP Clonase™
   1110..2687    +  CDS            FUS: FUS_HUMAN - Also known as TLS. Experimental evidence at protein level: Swiss-Prot protein existence level 1. DNA/RNA-binding protein that plays a role in various cellular processes such as transcription regulation, RNA splicing, RNA transport, DNA repair and damage response (PubMed:27731383). Binds to nascent pre-mRNAs and acts as a molecular mediator between RNA polymerase II and U1 small nuclear ribonucleoprotein thereby coupling transcription and splicing (PubMed:26124092). Binds also its own pre- mRNA and autoregulates its expression; this autoregulation mechanism is mediated by non-sense-
   2714..2738    -  protein_bind   attB2: mutant version of attB; recombination site for the Gateway® BP reaction BP Clonase™
   2791..2832    +  CDS            V5 tag: epitope tag from simian virus 5
   2918..3142    +  polyA_signal   bGH poly(A) signal: bovine growth hormone polyadenylation signal
   3146..3167    +  promoter       SV40 promoter (fragment): SV40 enhancer and early promoter
   3188..3421    +  rep_origin     f1 ori (fragment) (sequence partly withheld): f1 bacteriophage origin of replication; arrow indicates direction of (+) strand synthesis
   3426..3473    +  protein_bind   FRT: FLP-mediated recombination occurs in the 8-bp core sequence TCTAGAAA (Turan and Bode, 2011). FLP recombinase from the Saccharomyces cerevisiae 2μ plasmid
   3481..4503    +  CDS            HygR: aminoglycoside phosphotransferase from E. coli; aph(4)-Ia; confers resistance to hygromycin
   4513..4638    +  CDS            ble (fragment): BLE_KLEPN - Experimental evidence at protein level: Swiss-Prot protein existence level 1. Binding protein with a strong affinity to the bleomycin family of antibiotics. Binds to CL990; an antimitotic-antibiotic compound. From Klebsiella pneumoniae.
   4633..4754    +  polyA_signal   SV40 poly(A) signal: SV40 polyadenylation signal
   4827..4843    -  protein_bind   lac operator: The lac repressor binds to the lac operator to inhibit transcription in E. coli. This inhibition can be relieved by adding lactose or isopropyl-β-D-thiogalactopyranoside (IPTG). lac repressor encoded by lacI
   4851..4881    -  promoter       lac promoter: promoter for the E. coli lac operon
   4896..4917    -  protein_bind   CAP binding site: CAP binding activates transcription in the presence of cAMP. E. coli catabolite activator protein
   4930..5022    -  CDS            lacI (fragment): lac repressor; lacI; The lac repressor binds to the lac operator to inhibit transcription in E. coli. This inhibition can be relieved by adding lactose or isopropyl-β-D-thiogalactopyranoside (IPTG).
   5205..5793    -  rep_origin     ori: high-copy-number ColE1/pMB1/pBR322/pUC origin of replication
   5964..6824    -  CDS            AmpR: β-lactamase; bla; confers resistance to ampicillin, carbenicillin, and related antibiotics
   6825..6929    -  promoter       AmpR promoter: bla
>Addgene plasmid #26373 | pDEST_TO_FUS | addgene full sequence | sequence record 456520 | Addgene NGS Result
GACGGATCGGGAGATCTCCCGATCCCCTATGGTGCACTCTCAGTACAATCTGCTCTGATGCCGCATAGTT
AAGCCAGTATCTGCTCCCTGCTTGTGTGTTGGAGGTCGCTGAGTAGTGCGCGAGCAAAATTTAAGCTACA
ACAAGGCAAGGCTTGACCGACAATTGCATGAAGAATCTGCTTAGGGTTAGGCGTTTTGCGCTGCTTCGCG
ATGTACGGGCCAGATATACGCGTTGACATTGATTATTGACTAGTTATTAATAGTAATCAATTACGGGGTC
ATTAGTTCATAGCCCATATATGGAGTTCCGCGTTACATAACTTACGGTAAATGGCCCGCCTGGCTGACCG
CCCAACGACCCCCGCCCATTGACGTCAATAATGACGTATGTTCCCATAGTAACGCCAATAGGGACTTTCC
ATTGACGTCAATGGGTGGAGTATTTACGGTAAACTGCCCACTTGGCAGTACATCAAGTGTATCATATGCC
AAGTACGCCCCCTATTGACGTCAATGACGGTAAATGGCCCGCCTGGCATTATGCCCAGTACATGACCTTA
TGGGACTTTCCTACTTGGCAGTACATCTACGTATTAGTCATCGCTATTACCATGGTGATGCGGTTTTGGC
AGTACATCAATGGGCGTGGATAGCGGTTTGACTCACGGGGATTTCCAAGTCTCCACCCCATTGACGTCAA
TGGGAGTTTGTTTTGGCACCAAAATCAACGGGACTTTCCAAAATGTCGTAACAACTCCGCCCCATTGACG
CAAATGGGCGGTAGGCGTGTACGGTGGGAGGTCTATATAAGCAGAGCTCTCCCTATCAGTGATAGAGATC
TCCCTATCAGTGATAGAGATCGTCGACGAGCTCGTTTAGTGAACCGTCAGATCGCCTGGAGACGCCATCC
ACGCTGTTTTGACCTCCATAGAAGACACCGGGACCGATCCAGCCTCCGGACTCTAGCGTTTAAACTTAAG
CTTGGTACCATGGACTACAAGGACGACGATGACAAGTACCCTTATGACGTGCCCGATTACGCTTTGAACC
AGATATCAACAAGTTTGTACAAAAAAGCAGGCTCCACCATGGGAACCAATTCAGTCGACATGGCCTCAAA
CGATTATACCCAACAAGCAACCCAAAGCTATGGGGCCTACCCCACCCAGCCCGGGCAGGGCTATTCCCAG
CAGAGCAGTCAGCCCTACGGACAGCAGAGTTACAGTGGTTATAGCCAGTCCACGGACACTTCAGGATATG
GCCAGAGCAGCTATTCTTCTTATGGCCAGAGCCAGAACACAGGCTATGGAACTCAGTCAACTCCCCAGGG
ATATGGCTCGACTGGCGGCTATGGCAGTAGCCAGAGCTCCCAATCGTCTTACGGGCAGCAGTCCTCCTAC
CCTGGCTATGGCCAGCAGCCAGCTCCCAGCAGCACCTCGGGAAGTTACGGTAGCAGTTCTCAGAGCAGCA
GCTATGGGCAGCCCCAGAGTGGGAGCTACAGCCAGCAGCCTAGCTATGGTGGACAGCAGCAAAGCTATGG
ACAGCAGCAAAGCTATAATCCCCCTCAGGGCTATGGACAGCAGAACCAGTACAACAGCAGCAGTGGTGGT
GGAGGTGGAGGTGGAGGTGGAGGTAACTATGGCCAAGATCAATCCTCCATGAGTAGTGGTGGTGGCAGTG
GTGGCGGTTATGGCAATCAAGACCAGAGTGGTGGAGGTGGCAGCGGTGGCTATGGACAGCAGGACCGTGG
AGGCCGCGGCAGGGGTGGCAGTGGTGGCGGCGGCGGCGGCGGCGGTGGTGGTTACAACCGCAGCAGTGGT
GGCTATGAACCCAGAGGTCGTGGAGGTGGCCGTGGAGGCAGAGGTGGCATGGGCGGAAGTGACCGTGGTG
GCTTCAATAAATTTGGTGGCCCTCGGGACCAAGGATCACGTCATGACTCCGAACAGGATAATTCAGACAA
CAACACCATCTTTGTGCAAGGCCTGGGTGAGAATGTTACAATTGAGTCTGTGGCTGATTACTTCAAGCAG
ATTGGTATTATTAAGACAAACAAGAAAACGGGACAGCCCATGATTAATTTGTACACAGACAGGGAAACTG
GCAAGCTGAAGGGAGAGGCAACGGTCTCTTTTGATGACCCACCTTCAGCTAAAGCAGCTATTGACTGGTT
TGATGGTAAAGAATTCTCCGGAAATCCTATCAAGGTCTCATTTGCTACTCGCCGGGCAGACTTTAATCGG
GGTGGTGGCAATGGTCGTGGAGGCCGAGGGCGAGGAGGACCCATGGGCCGTGGAGGCTATGGAGGTGGTG
GCAGTGGTGGTGGTGGCCGAGGAGGATTTCCCAGTGGAGGTGGTGGCGGTGGAGGACAGCAGCGAGCTGG
TGACTGGAAGTGTCCTAATCCCACCTGTGAGAATATGAACTTCTCTTGGAGGAATGAATGCAACCAGTGT
AAGGCCCCTAAACCAGATGGCCCAGGAGGGGGACCAGGTGGCTCTCACATGGGGGGTAACTACGGGGATG
ATCGTCGTGGTGGCAGAGGAGGCTATGATCGAGGCGGCTACCGGGGCCGCGGCGGGGACCGTGGAGGCTT
CCGAGGGGGCCGGGGTGGTGGGGACAGAGGTGGCTTTGGCCCTGGCAAGATGGATTCCAGGGGTGAGCAC
AGACAGGATCGCAGGGAGAGGCCGTATTAAGCGGCCGCACTCGAGATATCTAGACCCAGCTTTCTTGTAC
AAAGTGGTTGATATCCAGCACAGTGGCGGCCGCTCAAGTCTAGAGGGCCCGCGGTTCGAAGGTAAGCCTA
TCCCTAACCCTCTCCTCGGTCTCGATTCTACGCGTACCTGATCCGCGGCCGCATAGATAACTGATCCAGT
GTGCCTCGAGTCTAGAGGGCCCGTTTAAACCCGCTGATCAGCCTCGACTGTGCCTTCTAGTTGCCAGCCA
TCTGTTGTTTGCCCCTCCCCCGTGCCTTCCTTGACCCTGGAAGGTGCCACTCCCACTGTCCTTTCCTAAT
AAAATGAGGAAATTGCATCGCATTGTCTGAGTAGGTGTCATTCTATTCTGGGGGGTGGGGTGGGGCAGGA
CAGCAAGGGGGAGGATTGGGAAGACAATAGCAGGCATGCTGGGGATGCGGTGGGCTCTATGGCTTCTGAG
GCGGAAAGAACCAGCTGGGGCTCTAGGGGGTATCCCC
[124 nt withheld, positions 3188-3311]
C
[91 nt withheld, positions 3313-3403]
AGGGTGATGGTTCACGTACCTAGAAGTTCCTATTCCGAAGTTCCTATTCTCTAGAAAGTATAGGAACTTC
CTTGGCCAAAAAGCCTGAACTCACCGCGACGTCTGTCGAGAAGTTTCTGATCGAAAAGTTCGACAGCGTC
TCCGACCTGATGCAGCTCTCGGAGGGCGAAGAATCTCGTGCTTTCAGCTTCGATGTAGGAGGGCGTGGAT
ATGTCCTGCGGGTAAATAGCTGCGCCGATGGTTTCTACAAAGATCGTTATGTTTATCGGCACTTTGCATC
GGCCGCGCTCCCGATTCCGGAAGTGCTTGACATTGGGGAATTCAGCGAGAGCCTGACCTATTGCATCTCC
CGCCGTGCACAGGGTGTCACGTTGCAAGACCTGCCTGAAACCGAACTGCCCGCTGTTCTGCAGCCGGTCG
CGGAGGCCATGGATGCGATCGCTGCGGCCGATCTTAGCCAGACGAGCGGGTTCGGCCCATTCGGACCGCA
AGGAATCGGTCAATACACTACATGGCGTGATTTCATATGCGCGATTGCTGATCCCCATGTGTATCACTGG
CAAACTGTGATGGACGACACCGTCAGTGCGTCCGTCGCGCAGGCTCTCGATGAGCTGATGCTTTGGGCCG
AGGACTGCCCCGAAGTCCGGCACCTCGTGCACGCGGATTTCGGCTCCAACAATGTCCTGACGGACAATGG
CCGCATAACAGCGGTCATTGACTGGAGCGAGGCGATGTTCGGGGATTCCCAATACGAGGTCGCCAACATC
TTCTTCTGGAGGCCGTGGTTGGCTTGTATGGAGCAGCAGACGCGCTACTTCGAGCGGAGGCATCCGGAGC
TTGCAGGATCGCCGCGGCTCCGGGCGTATATGCTCCGCATTGGTCTTGACCAACTCTATCAGAGCTTGGT
TGACGGCAATTTCGATGATGCAGCTTGGGCGCAGGGTCGATGCGACGCAATCGTCCGATCCGGAGCCGGG
ACTGTCGGGCGTACACAAATCGCCCGCAGAAGCGCGGCCGTCTGGACCGATGGCTGTGTAGAAGTACTCG
CCGATAGTGGAAACCGACGCCCCAGCACTCGTCCGAGGGCAAAGGAATAGCACGTACTACGAGATTTCGA
TTCCACCGCCGCCTTCTATGAAAGGTTGGGCTTCGGAATCGTTTTCCGGGACGCCGGCTGGATGATCCTC
CAGCGCGGGGATCTCATGCTGGAGTTCTTCGCCCACCCCAACTTGTTTATTGCAGCTTATAATGGTTACA
AATAAAGCAATAGCATCACAAATTTCACAAATAAAGCATTTTTTTCACTGCATTCTAGTTGTGGTTTGTC
CAAACTCATCAATGTATCTTATCATGTCTGTATACCGTCGACCTCTAGCTAGAGCTTGGCGTAATCATGG
TCATAGCTGTTTCCTGTGTGAAATTGTTATCCGCTCACAATTCCACACAACATACGAGCCGGAAGCATAA
AGTGTAAAGCCTGGGGTGCCTAATGAGTGAGCTAACTCACATTAATTGCGTTGCGCTCACTGCCCGCTTT
CCAGTCGGGAAACCTGTCGTGCCAGCTGCATTAATGAATCGGCCAACGCGCGGGGAGAGGCGGTTTGCGT
ATTGGGCGCTCTTCCGCTTCCTCGCTCACTGACTCGCTGCGCTCGGTCGTTCGGCTGCGGCGAGCGGTAT
CAGCTCACTCAAAGGCGGTAATACGGTTATCCACAGAATCAGGGGATAACGCAGGAAAGAACATGTGAGC
AAAAGGCCAGCAAAAGGCCAGGAACCGTAAAAAGGCCGCGTTGCTGGCGTTTTTCCATAGGCTCCGCCCC
CCTGACGAGCATCACAAAAATCGACGCTCAAGTCAGAGGTGGCGAAACCCGACAGGACTATAAAGATACC
AGGCGTTTCCCCCTGGAAGCTCCCTCGTGCGCTCTCCTGTTCCGACCCTGCCGCTTACCGGATACCTGTC
CGCCTTTCTCCCTTCGGGAAGCGTGGCGCTTTCTCATAGCTCACGCTGTAGGTATCTCAGTTCGGTGTAG
GTCGTTCGCTCCAAGCTGGGCTGTGTGCACGAACCCCCCGTTCAGCCCGACCGCTGCGCCTTATCCGGTA
ACTATCGTCTTGAGTCCAACCCGGTAAGACACGACTTATCGCCACTGGCAGCAGCCACTGGTAACAGGAT
TAGCAGAGCGAGGTATGTAGGCGGTGCTACAGAGTTCTTGAAGTGGTGGCCTAACTACGGCTACACTAGA
AGAACAGTATTTGGTATCTGCGCTCTGCTGAAGCCAGTTACCTTCGGAAAAAGAGTTGGTAGCTCTTGAT
CCGGCAAACAAACCACCGCTGGTAGCGGTGGTTTTTTTGTTTGCAAGCAGCAGATTACGCGCAGAAAAAA
AGGATCTCAAGAAGATCCTTTGATCTTTTCTACGGGGTCTGACGCTCAGTGGAACGAAAACTCACGTTAA
GGGATTTTGGTCATGAGATTATCAAAAAGGATCTTCACCTAGATCCTTTTAAATTAAAAATGAAGTTTTA
AATCAATCTAAAGTATATATGAGTAAACTTGGTCTGACAGTTACCAATGCTTAATCAGTGAGGCACCTAT
CTCAGCGATCTGTCTATTTCGTTCATCCATAGTTGCCTGACTCCCCGTCGTGTAGATAACTACGATACGG
GAGGGCTTACCATCTGGCCCCAGTGCTGCAATGATACCGCGAGACCCACGCTCACCGGCTCCAGATTTAT
CAGCAATAAACCAGCCAGCCGGAAGGGCCGAGCGCAGAAGTGGTCCTGCAACTTTATCCGCCTCCATCCA
GTCTATTAATTGTTGCCGGGAAGCTAGAGTAAGTAGTTCGCCAGTTAATAGTTTGCGCAACGTTGTTGCC
ATTGCTACAGGCATCGTGGTGTCACGCTCGTCGTTTGGTATGGCTTCATTCAGCTCCGGTTCCCAACGAT
CAAGGCGAGTTACATGATCCCCCATGTTGTGCAAAAAAGCGGTTAGCTCCTTCGGTCCTCCGATCGTTGT
CAGAAGTAAGTTGGCCGCAGTGTTATCACTCATGGTTATGGCAGCACTGCATAATTCTCTTACTGTCATG
CCATCCGTAAGATGCTTTTCTGTGACTGGTGAGTACTCAACCAAGTCATTCTGAGAATAGTGTATGCGGC
GACCGAGTTGCTCTTGCCCGGCGTCAATACGGGATAATACCGCGCCACATAGCAGAACTTTAAAAGTGCT
CATCATTGGAAAACGTTCTTCGGGGCGAAAACTCTCAAGGATCTTACCGCTGTTGAGATCCAGTTCGATG
TAACCCACTCGTGCACCCAACTGATCTTCAGCATCTTTTACTTTCACCAGCGTTTCTGGGTGAGCAAAAA
CAGGAAGGCAAAATGCCGCAAAAAAGGGAATAAGGGCGACACGGAAATGTTGAATACTCATACTCTTCCT
TTTTCAATATTATTGAAGCATTTATCAGGGTTATTGTCTCATGAGCGGATACATATTTGAATGTATTTAG
AAAAATAAACAAATAGGGGTTCCGCGCACATTTCCCCGAAAAGTGCCACCTGACGTC
