>Addgene plasmid #26373 | pDEST_TO_FUS | addgene partial sequence | sequence record 32542 | 26373 with CMV-F
TAGCAGAGCTCTCCTATCAGTGATAGAGATCTCCCTATCAGTGATAGAGATCGTCGACGAGCTCGTTTAG
TGAACCGTCAGATCGCCTGGAGACGCCATCCACGCTGTTTTGACCTCCATAGAAGACACCGGGACCGATC
CAGCCTCCGGACTCTAGCGTTTAAACTTAAGCTTGGTACCATGGACTACAAGGACGACGATGACAAGTAC
CCTTATGACGTGCCCGATTACGCTTTGAACCAGATATCAACAAGTTTGTACAAAAAAGCAGGCTCCACCA
TGGGAACCAATTCAGTCGACATGGCCTCAAACGATTATACCCAACAAGCAACCCAAAGCTATGGGGCCTA
CCCCACCCAGCCCGGGCAGGGCTATTCCCAGCAGAGCAGTCAGCCCTACGGACAGCAGAGTTACAGTGGT
TATAGCCAGTCCACGGACACTTCAGGATATGGCCAGAGCAGCTATTCTTCTTATGGCCAGAGCCAGAACA
CAGGCTATGGAACTCAGTCAACTCCCCAGGGATATGGCTCGACTGGCGGCTATGGCAGTAGCCAGAGCTC
CCAATCGTCTTACGGGCAGCAGTCCTCCTACCCTGGCTATGGCCAGCAGCCAGCTCCCAGCAGCACCTCG
GGAAGTTACGGTAGCAGTTCTCAGAGCAGCAGCTATGGGCAGCCCCAGAGTGGGAGCTACAGCCAGCAGC
CTAGCTATGGTGGACAGCAGCAAAGCTATGGACAGCAGCAAAGCTATAATCCCCCTCAGGGCTATGGACA
GCAGAACCAGTACAACAGCAGCAGTGGTGGTGGAGGTGGAGGTGGAGGTGGAGGTAACTATGGCCAAGAT
CAATCCTCCATGAGTAGTGGTGGTGGCAGTGGTGGCGGTTATGGCAATCAAGACCAGAGTGGTGGAGGTG
GCAGCGGTGGCTATGGACAGCAGGACCGT
