>Addgene plasmid #26373 | pDEST_TO_FUS | addgene partial sequence | sequence record 129534 | BGH-rev 5'-TAGAAGGCACAGTCGAGG-3'
TCTAGACTCGAGGCACACTGGATCAGTTATCTATGCGGCCGCGGATCAGGTACGCGTAGAATCGAGACCG
AGGAGAGGGTTAGGGATAGGCTTACCTTCGAACCGCGGGCCCTCTAGACTTGAGCGGCCGCCACTGTGCT
GGATATCAACCACTTTGTACAAGAAAGCTGGGTCTAGATATCTCGAGTGCGGCCGCTTAATACGGCCTCT
CCCTGCGATCCTGTCTGTGCTCACCCCTGGAATCCATCTTGCCAGGGCCAAAGCCACCTCTGTCCCCACC
ACCCCGGCCCCCTCGGAAGCCTCCACGGTCCCCGCCGCGGCCCCGGTAGCCGCCTCGATCATAGCCTCCT
CTGCCACCACGACGATCATCCCCGTAGTTACCCCCCATGTGAGAGCCACCTGGTCCCCCTCCTGGGCCAT
CTGGTTTAGGGGCCTTACACTGGTTGCATTCATTCCTCCAAGAGAAGTTCATATTCTCACAGGTGGGATT
AGGACACTTCCAGTCACCAGCTCGCTGCTGTCCTCCACCGCCACCACCTCCACTGGGAAATCCTCCTCGG
CCACCACCACCACTGCCACCACCTCCATAGCCTCCACGGCCCATGGGTCCTCCTCGCCCTCGGCCTCCAC
GACCATTGCCACCACCCCGATTAAAGTCTGCCCGGCGAGTAGCAAATGAGACCTTGATAGGATTTCCGGA
GAATTCTTTACCATCAAACCAGTCAATAGCTGCTTTAGCTGAAGGTGGGTCATCAAAAGAGACCGTTGCC
TCTCCCTTCAGCTTGCCAGTTTCCC
